>Addgene plasmid #76490 | PTK6 gRNA (BRDN0001149364) | addgene full sequence | sequence record 185940 | Addgene Assembled Sequence
CCCGGGTGCAAAGATGGATAAAGTTTTAAACAGAGAGGAATCTTTGCAGCTAATGGACCTTCTAGGTCTT
GAAAGGAGTGGGAATTGGCTCCGGTGCCCGTCAGTGGGCAGAGCGCACATCGCCCACAGTCCCCGAGAAG
TTGGGGGGAGGGGTCGGCAATTGATCCGGTGCCTAGAGAAGGTGGCGCGGGGTAAACTGGGAAAGTGATG
TCGTGTACTGGCTCCGCCTTTTTCCCGAGGGTGGGGGAGAACCGTATATAAGTGCAGTAGTCGCCGTGAA
CGTTCTTTTTCGCAACGGGTTTGCCGCCAGAACACAGGTAAGTGCCGTGTGTGGTTCCCGCGGGCCTGGC
CTCTTTACGGGTTATGGCCCTTGCGTGCCTTGAATTACTTCCACCTGGCTGCAGTACGTGATTCTTGATC
CCGAGCTTCGGGTTGGAAGTGGGTGGGAGAGTTCGAGGCCTTGCGCTTAAGGAGCCCCTTCGCCTCGTGC
TTGAGTTGAGGCCTGGCCTGGGCGCTGGGGCCGCCGCGTGCGAATCTGGTGGCACCTTCGCGCCTGTCTC
GCTGCTTTCGATAAGTCTCTAGCCATTTAAAATTTTTGATGACCTGCTGCGACGCTTTTTTTCTGGCAAG
ATAGTCTTGTAAATGCGGGCCAAGATCTGCACACTGGTATTTCGGTTTTTGGGGCCGCGGGCGGCGACGG
GGCCCGTGCGTCCCAGCGCACATGTTCGGCGAGGCGGGGCCTGCGAGCGCGGCCACCGAGAATCGGACGG
GGGTAGTCTCAAGCTGGCCGGCCTGCTCTGGTGCCTGGCCTCGCGCCGCCGTGTATCGCCCCGCCCTGGG
CGGCAAGGCTGGCCCGGTCGGCACCAGTTGCGTGAGCGGAAAGATGGCCGCTTCCCGGCCCTGCTGCAGG
GAGCTCAAAATGGAGGACGCGGCGCTCGGGAGAGCGGGCGGGTGAGTCACCCACACAAAGGAAAAGGGCC
TTTCCGTCCTCAGCCGTCGCTTCATGTGACTCCACGGAGTACCGGGCGCCGTCCAGGCACCTCGATTAGT
TCTCGAGCTTTTGGAGTACGTCGTCTTTAGGTTGGGGGGAGGGGTTTTATGCGATGGAGTTTCCCCACAC
TGAGTGGGTGGAGACTGAAGTTAGGCCAGCTTGGCACTTGATGTAATTCTCCTTGGAATTTGCCCTTTTT
GAGTTTGGATCTTGGTTCATTCTCAAGCCTCAGACAGTGGTTCAAAGTTTTTTTCTTCCATTTCAGGTGT
CGTGACGTACGGCCACCATGACCGAGTACAAGCCCACGGTGCGCCTCGCCACCCGCGACGACGTCCCCAG
GGCCGTACGCACCCTCGCCGCCGCGTTCGCCGACTACCCCGCCACGCGCCACACCGTCGATCCGGACCGC
CACATCGAGCGGGTCACCGAGCTGCAAGAACTCTTCCTCACGCGCGTCGGGCTCGACATCGGCAAGGTGT
GGGTCGCGGACGACGGCGCCGCCGTGGCGGTCTGGACCACGCCGGAGAGCGTCGAAGCGGGGGCGGTGTT
CGCCGAGATCGGCCCGCGCATGGCCGAGTTGAGCGGTTCCCGGCTGGCCGCGCAGCAACAGATGGAAGGC
CTCCTGGCGCCGCACCGGCCCAAGGAGCCCGCGTGGTTCCTGGCCACCGTCGGAGTCTCGCCCGACCACC
AGGGCAAGGGTCTGGGCAGCGCCGTCGTGCTCCCCGGAGTGGAGGCGGCCGAGCGCGCCGGGGTGCCCGC
CTTCCTGGAGACCTCCGCGCCCCGCAACCTCCCCTTCTACGAGCGGCTCGGCTTCACCGTCACCGCCGAC
GTCGAGGTGCCCGAAGGACCGCGCACCTGGTGCATGACCCGCAAGCCCGGTGCCTGAACGCGTTAAGTCG
ACAATCAACCTCTGGATTACAAAATTTGTGAAAGATTGACTGGTATTCTTAACTATGTTGCTCCTTTTAC
GCTATGTGGATACGCTGCTTTAATGCCTTTGTATCATGCTATTGCTTCCCGTATGGCTTTCATTTTCTCC
TCCTTGTATAAATCCTGGTTGCTGTCTCTTTATGAGGAGTTGTGGCCCGTTGTCAGGCAACGTGGCGTGG
TGTGCACTGTGTTTGCTGACGCAACCCCCACTGGTTGGGGCATTGCCACCACCTGTCAGCTCCTTTCCGG
GACTTTCGCTTTCCCCCTCCCTATTGCCACGGCGGAACTCATCGCCGCCTGCCTTGCCCGCTGCTGGACA
GGGGCTCGGCTGTTGGGCACTGACAATTCCGTGGTGTTGTCGGGGAAATCATCGTCCTTTCCTTGGCTGC
TCGCCTGTGTTGCCACCTGGATTCTGCGCGGGACGTCCTTCTGCTACGTCCCTTCGGCCCTCAATCCAGC
GGACCTTCCTTCCCGCGGCCTGCTGCCGGCTCTGCGGCCTCTTCCGCGTCTTCGCCTTCGCCCTCAGACG
AGTCGGATCTCCCTTTGGGCCGCCTCCCCGCGTCGACTTTAAGACCAATGACTTACAAGGCAGCTGTAGA
TCTTAGCCACTTTTTAAAAGAAAAGGGGGGACTGGAAGGGCTAATTCACTCCCAACGAAGACAAGATCTG
CTTTTTGCTTGTACTGGGTCTCTCTGGTTAGACCAGATCTGAGCCTGGGAGCTCTCTGGCTAACTAGGGA
ACCCACTGCTTAAGCCTCAATAAAGCTTGCCTTGAGTGCTTCAAGTAGTGTGTGCCCGTCTGTTGTGTGA
CTCTGGTAACTAGAGATCCCTCAGACCCTTTTAGTCAGTGTGGAAAATCTCTAGCAGTACGTATAGTAGT
TCATGTCATCTTATTATTCAGTATTTATAACTTGCAAAGAAATGAATATCAGAGAGTGAGAGGAACTTGT
TTATTGCAGCTTATAATGGTTACAAATAAAGCAATAGCATCACAAATTTCACAAATAAAGCATTTTTTTC
ACTGCATTCTAGTTGTGGTTTGTCCAAACTCATCAATGTATCTTATCATGTCTGGCTCTAGCTATCCCGC
CCCTAACTCCGCCCATCCCGCCCCTAACTCCGCCCAGTTCCGCCCATTCTCCGCCCCATGGCTGACTAAT
TTTTTTTATTTATGCAGAGGCCGAGGCCGCCTCGGCCTCTGAGCTATTCCAGAAGTAGTGAGGAGGCTTT
TTTGGAGGCCTAGGGACGTACCCAATTCGCCCTATAGTGAGTCGTATTACGCGCGCTCACTGGCCGTCGT
TTTACAACGTCGTGACTGGGAAAACCCTGGCGTTACCCAACTTAATCGCCTTGCAGCACATCCCCCTTTC
GCCAGCTGGCGTAATAGCGAAGAGGCCCGCACCGATCGCCCTTCCCAACAGTTGCGCAGCCTGAATGGCG
AATGGG
[124 nt withheld, positions 3367-3490]
C
[91 nt withheld, positions 3492-3582]
A
[49 nt withheld, positions 3584-3632]
CCTTTGACGTTGGAGTCCACGTTCTTT
[37 nt withheld, positions 3660-3696]
ACCCTATCTCGGTCTATTCTTTTGATTTATAAGGGATTTTGCCGATTTCGGCCTATTGGTTAAAAAATGA
GCTGATTTAACAAAAATTTAACGCGAATTTTAACAAAATATTAACGCTTACAATTTAGGTGGCACTTTTC
GGGGAAATGTGCGCGGAACCCCTATTTGTTTATTTTTCTAAATACATTCAAATATGTATCCGCTCATGAG
ACAATAACCCTGATAAATGCTTCAATAATATTGAAAAAGGAAGAGTATGAGTATTCAACATTTCCGTGTC
GCCCTTATTCCCTTTTTTGCGGCATTTTGCCTTCCTGTTTTTGCTCACCCAGAAACGCTGGTGAAAGTAA
AAGATGCTGAAGATCAGTTGGGTGCACGAGTGGGTTACATCGAACTGGATCTCAACAGCGGTAAGATCCT
TGAGAGTTTTCGCCCCGAAGAACGTTTTCCAATGATGAGCACTTTTAAAGTTCTGCTATGTGGCGCGGTA
TTATCCCGTATTGACGCCGGGCAAGAGCAACTCGGTCGCCGCATACACTATTCTCAGAATGACTTGGTTG
AGTACTCACCAGTCACAGAAAAGCATCTTACGGATGGCATGACAGTAAGAGAATTATGCAGTGCTGCCAT
AACCATGAGTGATAACACTGCGGCCAACTTACTTCTGACAACGATCGGAGGACCGAAGGAGCTAACCGCT
TTTTTGCACAACATGGGGGATCATGTAACTCGCCTTGATCGTTGGGAACCGGAGCTGAATGAAGCCATAC
CAAACGACGAGCGTGACACCACGATGCCTGTAGCAATGGCAACAACGTTGCGCAAACTATTAACTGGCGA
ACTACTTACTCTAGCTTCCCGGCAACAATTAATAGACTGGATGGAGGCGGATAAAGTTGCAGGACCACTT
CTGCGCTCGGCCCTTCCGGCTGGCTGGTTTATTGCTGATAAATCTGGAGCCGGTGAGCGTGGGTCTCGCG
GTATCATTGCAGCACTGGGGCCAGATGGTAAGCCCTCCCGTATCGTAGTTATCTACACGACGGGGAGTCA
GGCAACTATGGATGAACGAAATAGACAGATCGCTGAGATAGGTGCCTCACTGATTAAGCATTGGTAACTG
TCAGACCAAGTTTACTCATATATACTTTAGATTGATTTAAAACTTCATTTTTAATTTAAAAGGATCTAGG
TGAAGATCCTTTTTGATAATCTCATGACCAAAATCCCTTAACGTGAGTTTTCGTTCCACTGAGCGTCAGA
CCCCGTAGAAAAGATCAAAGGATCTTCTTGAGATCCTTTTTTTCTGCGCGTAATCTGCTGCTTGCAAACA
AAAAAACCACCGCTACCAGCGGTGGTTTGTTTGCCGGATCAAGAGCTACCAACTCTTTTTCCGAAGGTAA
CTGGCTTCAGCAGAGCGCAGATACCAAATACTGTTCTTCTAGTGTAGCCGTAGTTAGGCCACCACTTCAA
GAACTCTGTAGCACCGCCTACATACCTCGCTCTGCTAATCCTGTTACCAGTGGCTGCTGCCAGTGGCGAT
AAGTCGTGTCTTACCGGGTTGGACTCAAGACGATAGTTACCGGATAAGGCGCAGCGGTCGGGCTGAACGG
GGGGTTCGTGCACACAGCCCAGCTTGGAGCGAACGACCTACACCGAACTGAGATACCTACAGCGTGAGCT
ATGAGAAAGCGCCACGCTTCCCGAAGGGAGAAAGGCGGACAGGTATCCGGTAAGCGGCAGGGTCGGAACA
GGAGAGCGCACGAGGGAGCTTCCAGGGGGAAACGCCTGGTATCTTTATAGTCCTGTCGGGTTTCGCCACC
TCTGACTTGAGCGTCGATTTTTGTGATGCTCGTCAGGGGGGCGGAGCCTATGGAAAAACGCCAGCAACGC
GGCCTTTTTACGGTTCCTGGCCTTTTGCTGGCCTTTTGCTCACATGTTCTTTCCTGCGTTATCCCCTGAT
TCTGTGGATAACCGTATTACCGCCTTTGAGTGAGCTGATACCGCTCGCCGCAGCCGAACGACCGAGCGCA
GCGAGTCAGTGAGCGAGGAAGCGGAAGAGCGCCCAATACGCAAACCGCCTCTCCCCGCGCGTTGGCCGAT
TCATTAATGCAGCTGGCACGACAGGTTTCCCGACTGGAAAGCGGGCAGTGAGCGCAACGCAATTAATGTG
AGTTAGCTCACTCATTAGGCACCCCAGGCTTTACACTTTATGCTTCCGGCTCGTATGTTGTGTGGAATTG
TGAGCGGATAACAATTTCACACAGGAAACAGCTATGACCATGATTACGCCAAGCGCGCAATTAACCCTCA
CTAAAGGGAACAAAAGCTGGAGCTGCAAGCTTAATGTAGTCTTATGCAATACTCTTGTAGTCTTGCAACA
TGGTAACGATGAGTTAGCAACATGCCTTACAAGGAGAGAAAAAGCACCGTGCATGCCGATTGGTGGAAGT
AAGGTGGTACGATCGTGCCTTATTAGGAAGGCAACAGACGGGTCTGACATGGATTGGACGAACCACTGAA
TTGCCGCATTGCAGAGATATTGTATTTAAGTGCCTAGCTCGATACATAAACGGGTCTCTCTGGTTAGACC
AGATCTGAGCCTGGGAGCTCTCTGGCTAACTAGGGAACCCACTGCTTAAGCCTCAATAAAGCTTGCCTTG
AGTGCTTCAAGTAGTGTGTGCCCGTCTGTTGTGTGACTCTGGTAACTAGAGATCCCTCAGACCCTTTTAG
TCAGTGTGGAAAATCTCTAGCAGTGGCGCCCGAACAGGGACTTGAAAGCGAAAGGGAAACCAGAGGAGCT
CTCTCGACGCAGGACTCGGCTTGCTGAAGCGCGCACGGCAAGAGGCGAGGGGCGGCGACTGGTGAGTACG
CCAAAAATTTTGACTAGCGGAGGCTAGAAGGAGAGAGATGGGTGCGAGAGCGTCAGTATTAAGCGGGGGA
GAATTAGATCGCGATGGGAAAAAATTCGGTTAAGGCCAGGGGGAAAGAAAAAATATAAATTAAAACATAT
AGTATGGGCAAGCAGGGAGCTAGAACGATTCGCAGTTAATCCTGGCCTGTTAGAAACATCAGAAGGCTGT
AGACAAATACTGGGACAGCTACAACCATCCCTTCAGACAGGATCAGAAGAACTTAGATCATTATATAATA
CAGTAGCAACCCTCTATTGTGTGCATCAAAGGATAGAGATAAAAGACACCAAGGAAGCTTTAGACAAGAT
AGAGGAAGAGCAAAACAAAAGTAAGACCACCGCACAGCAAGCGGCCGCTGATCTTCAGACCTGGAGGAGG
AGATATGAGGGACAATTGGAGAAGTGAATTATATAAATATAAAGTAGTAAAAATTGAACCATTAGGAGTA
GCACCCACCAAGGCAAAGAGAAGAGTGGTGCAGAGAGAAAAAAGAGCAGTGGGAATAGGAGCTTTGTTCC
TTGGGTTCTTGGGAGCAGCAGGAAGCACTATGGGCGCAGCGTCAATGACGCTGACGGTACAGGCCAGACA
ATTATTGTCTGGTATAGTGCAGCAGCAGAACAATTTGCTGAGGGCTATTGAGGCGCAACAGCATCTGTTG
CAACTCACAGTCTGGGGCATCAAGCAGCTCCAGGCAAGAATCCTGGCTGTGGAAAGATACCTAAAGGATC
AACAGCTCCTGGGGATTTGGGGTTGCTCTGGAAAACTCATTTGCACCACTGCTGTGCCTTGGAATGCTAG
TTGGAGTAATAAATCTCTGGAACAGATTTGGAATCACACGACCTGGATGGAGTGGGACAGAGAAATTAAC
AATTACACAAGCTTAATACACTCCTTAATTGAAGAATCGCAAAACCAGCAAGAAAAGAATGAACAAGAAT
TATTGGAATTAGATAAATGGGCAAGTTTGTGGAATTGGTTTAACATAACAAATTGGCTGTGGTATATAAA
ATTATTCATAATGATAGTAGGAGGCTTGGTAGGTTTAAGAATAGTTTTTGCTGTACTTTCTATAGTGAAT
AGAGTTAGGCAGGGATATTCACCATTATCGTTTCAGACCCACCTCCCAACCCCGAGGGGACCCAGAGAGG
GCCTATTTCCCATGATTCCTTCATATTTGCATATACGATACAAGGCTGTTAGAGAGATAATTAGAATTAA
TTTGACTGTAAACACAAAGATATTAGTACAAAATACGTGACGTAGAAAGTAATAATTTCTTGGGTAGTTT
GCAGTTTTAAAATTATGTTTTAAAATGGACTATCATATGCTTACCGTAACTTGAAAGTATTTCGATTTCT
TGGCTTTATATATCTTGTGGAAAGGACGAAACACCGCGCACCCGACAGGACGTAGTGTTTTAGAGCTAGA
AATAGCAAGTTAAAATAAGGCTAGTCCGTTATCAACTTGAAAAAGTGGCACCGAGTCGGTGCTTTTTTAA
GCTTGGCGTAACTAGATCTTGAGACAAATGGCAGTATTCATCCACAATTTTAAAAGAAAAGGGGGGATTG
GGGGGTACAGTGCAGGGGAAAGAATAGTAGACATAATAGCAACAGACATACAAACTAAAGAATTACAAAA
ACAAATTACAAAAATTCAAAATTTTCGGGTTTATTACAGGGACAGCAGAGATCCACTTTGGCGCCGGCTC
GAGGGGG
Features (pLannotate 1.2.2; 29 found; start..end, strand, type, name):
     14..80      +  CDS            small t antigen (fragment): SV40 (simian virus 40) small t antigen
    106..317     +  promoter       EF-1α core promoter: core promoter for human elongation factor EF-1α
    318..1256    +  intron         EF-1α intron A: intron upstream of the start codon of human EF-1α
   1278..1877    +  CDS            PuroR (fragment): puromycin N-acetyltransferase; pac from Streptomyces; confers resistance to puromycin
   1893..2481    +  misc_feature   WPRE: woodchuck hepatitis virus posttranscriptional regulatory element
   2532..2551    +  misc_feature   cPPT/CTS (fragment): central polypurine tract and central termination sequence of HIV-1
   2553..2786    +  LTR            3' LTR (ΔU3): self-inactivating 3' long terminal repeat (LTR) from HIV-1
   2864..2985    +  polyA_signal   SV40 poly(A) signal: SV40 polyadenylation signal
   3025..3160    +  rep_origin     SV40 ori: SV40 origin of replication
   3181..3199    -  promoter       T7 promoter: promoter for bacteriophage T7 RNA polymerase
   3207..3362    +  CDS            lacZα (fragment): LacZα fragment of β-galactosidase; lacZ fragment
   3367..3795    +  rep_origin     f1 ori (sequence partly withheld): f1 bacteriophage origin of replication; arrow indicates direction of (+) strand synthesis
   3848..3952    +  promoter       AmpR promoter: bla
   3953..4813    +  CDS            AmpR: β-lactamase; bla; confers resistance to ampicillin, carbenicillin, and related antibiotics
   4984..5572    +  rep_origin     ori: high-copy-number ColE1/pMB1/pBR322/pUC origin of replication
   5755..5847    +  CDS            lacI (fragment): lac repressor; lacI; The lac repressor binds to the lac operator to inhibit transcription in E. coli. This inhibition can be relieved by adding lactose or isopropyl-β-D-thiogalactopyranoside (IPTG).
   5860..5881    +  protein_bind   CAP binding site: CAP binding activates transcription in the presence of cAMP. E. coli catabolite activator protein
   5896..5926    +  promoter       lac promoter: promoter for the E. coli lac operon
   5934..5950    +  protein_bind   lac operator: The lac repressor binds to the lac operator to inhibit transcription in E. coli. This inhibition can be relieved by adding lactose or isopropyl-β-D-thiogalactopyranoside (IPTG). lac repressor encoded by lacI
   5995..6013    +  promoter       T3 promoter: promoter for bacteriophage T3 RNA polymerase
   6041..6267    +  promoter       RSV promoter: Rous sarcoma virus enhancer/promoter
   6268..6448    +  LTR            5' LTR (truncated): truncated 5' long terminal repeat (LTR) from HIV-1
   6495..6620    +  misc_feature   HIV-1 Ψ: packaging signal of human immunodeficiency virus type 1
   6604..6967    +  CDS            HIV-1 gag (fragment): gag protein from human immunodeficiency virus 1; gag
   7113..7346    +  misc_feature   RRE: The Rev response element (RRE) of HIV-1 allows for Rev-dependent mRNA export from the nucleus to the cytoplasm.
   7723..7749    +  CDS            Rev (fragment): human immunodeficiency virus 1 (HIV-1) Rev protein; rev; enhances nuclear export of unspliced and incompletely spliced viral mRNAs
   7753..7993    +  promoter       U6 promoter: RNA polymerase III promoter for human U6 snRNA
   8023..8098    +  misc_RNA       gRNA scaffold: guide RNA scaffold for the Streptococcus pyogenes CRISPR/Cas9 system
   8154..8271    +  misc_feature   cPPT/CTS: central polypurine tract and central termination sequence of HIV-1
