[The description below was written by a language model from this plasmid's Addgene catalogue record and pLannotate feature annotations shown in this document.]
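Description:
PTK6 gRNA (BRDN0001149364) is a third-generation lentiviral CRISPR guide plasmid built on the lentiGuide-Puro backbone. It expresses a single guide RNA against human PTK6 (also known as BRK), designed against the reference transcript for that gene. It is propagated in E. coli as a high-copy plasmid through a ColE1/pUC-type origin with ampicillin resistance (AmpR), and the backbone also carries an f1 origin, an SV40 origin and lac/T7/T3 remnants typical of its cloning-vector ancestry.

The transfer cassette is framed by an RSV promoter fused to a truncated HIV-1 5' LTR, which makes genomic RNA production Tat-independent, and a self-inactivating ΔU3 3' LTR followed by an SV40 polyadenylation signal. Between them lie the HIV-1 Ψ packaging signal with a partial gag sequence, the Rev response element for nuclear export of the viral RNA, and a cPPT/CTS that aids nuclear import of the provirus. The payload consists of two units. A human U6 RNA polymerase III promoter drives the PTK6-targeting spacer joined to the Streptococcus pyogenes Cas9 gRNA scaffold. An EF-1α core promoter with its intron A drives puromycin N-acetyltransferase, followed by a WPRE to enhance expression, which allows puromycin selection of transduced mammalian cells.

The plasmid does not encode Cas9, so it is intended for use with a separate Cas9-expressing lentivirus or in cell lines that already express Cas9, where it directs cleavage and knockout of PTK6. It belongs to a human kinome gRNA collection associated with work on optimized sgRNA design for higher on-target activity and fewer off-target effects.
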