Addgene plasmid #76490: PTK6 gRNA (BRDN0001149364)
Purpose: 3rd generation lentiviral gRNA plasmid targeting human PTK6
Depositing lab: John Doench & David Root. Depositing organization: Broad Institute. Publication: Optimized sgRNA design to maximize activity and minimize off-target effects of CRISPR-Cas9. Doench JG, Fusi N, Sullender M, Hegde M, Vaimberg EW, Donovan KF, Smith I, Tothova Z, Wilen C, Orchard R, Virgin HW, Listgarten J, Root DE. Nat Biotechnol. 2016 Jan 18. doi: 10.1038/nbt.3437. PubMed 26780180.
Backbone
  Vector backbone: lentiGuide-Puro
  Backbone manufacturer: Zhang Lab (Addgene plasmid # 52963)
  Vector type: Mammalian Expression, Lentiviral, CRISPR
  Selectable markers: Puromycin
Growth in bacteria
  Bacterial resistance: Ampicillin, 100 μg/mL
  Growth temperature: 37°C
  Growth strain: DH5alpha
  Copy number: High Copy
Gene/Insert
  Gene/Insert name: PTK6 (alt names: PTK6; NM_005975.3)
  gRNA/shRNA sequence: CGCACCCGACAGGACGTAGT
  Species: H. sapiens (human)
  Entrez Gene: PTK6 (a.k.a. BRK)
  Promoter: hU6
  Cloning method: Unknown
  Sequencing primers: 5′ U6-F; 3′ pS2-R
Terms and licenses: Academic/Nonprofit Terms; Industry Terms: Not Available to Industry
Depositor comments: The gRNA was designed to target the following Genbank reference sequence(s): NM_005975.3. Note that this plasmid does NOT contain Cas9. It should be used in conjunction with lentiCas9-Blast (Addgene #52962) or otherwise with cell lines already expressing Cas9. Browse the full kinome gRNA library at http://www.addgene.org/pooled-library/broadgpp-human-kinome/ or visit http://www.broadinstitute.org/rnai/public/ for detailed protocols and information.
How to cite: PTK6 gRNA (BRDN0001149364) was a gift from John Doench & David Root (Addgene plasmid # 76490 ; http://n2t.net/addgene:76490 ; RRID:Addgene_76490)
