>Addgene plasmid #76490 | PTK6 gRNA (BRDN0001149364) | depositor partial sequence | sequence record 143950 | Target Sequence
CGCACCCGACAGGACGTAGT
