>Addgene plasmid #76490 | PTK6 gRNA (BRDN0001149364) | addgene partial sequence | sequence record 185939 | hU6-F
AGAAAGTAATAATTTCTTGGGTAGTTTGCAGTTTTAAAATTATGTTTTAAAATGGACTATCATATGCTTA
CCGTAACTTGAAAGTATTTCGATTTCTTGGCTTTATATATCTTGTGGAAAGGACGAAACACCGCGCACCC
GACAGGACGTAGTGTTTTAGAGCTAGAAATAGCAAGTTAAAATAAGGCTAGTCCGTTATCAACTTGAAAA
AGTGGCACCGAGTCGGTGCTTTTTTAAGCTTGGCGTAACTAGATCTTGAGACAAATGGCAGTATTCATCC
ACAATTTTAAAAGAAAAGGGGGGATTGGGGGGTACAGTGCAGGGGAAAGAATAGTAGACATAATAGCAAC
AGACATACAAACTAAAGAATTACAAAAACAAATTACAAAAATTCAAAATTTTCGGGTTTATTACAGGGAC
AGCAGAGATCCACTTTGGCGCCGGCTCGAGGGGGCCCGGGTGCAAAGATGGATAAAGTTTTAAACAGAGA
GGAATCTTTGCAGCTAATGGACCTTCTAGGTCTTGAAAGGAGTGGGAATTGGCTCCGGTGCCCGTCAGTG
GGCAGAGCGC
